>Addgene plasmid #143822 | TFORF1533 | addgene full sequence | sequence record 471135 | Addgene NGS Result
TTAATGTAGTCTTATGCAATACTCTTGTAGTCTTGCAACATGGTAACGATGAGTTAGCAACATGCCTTAC
AAGGAGAGAAAAAGCACCGTGCATGCCGATTGGTGGAAGTAAGGTGGTACGATCGTGCCTTATTAGGAAG
GCAACAGACGGGTCTGACATGGATTGGACGAACCACTGAATTGCCGCATTGCAGAGATATTGTATTTAAG
TGCCTAGCTCGATACATAAACGGGTCTCTCTGGTTAGACCAGATCTGAGCCTGGGAGCTCTCTGGCTAAC
TAGGGAACCCACTGCTTAAGCCTCAATAAAGCTTGCCTTGAGTGCTTCAAGTAGTGTGTGCCCGTCTGTT
GTGTGACTCTGGTAACTAGAGATCCCTCAGACCCTTTTAGTCAGTGTGGAAAATCTCTAGCAGTGGCGCC
CGAACAGGGACTTGAAAGCGAAAGGGAAACCAGAGGAGCTCTCTCGACGCAGGACTCGGCTTGCTGAAGC
GCGCACGGCAAGAGGCGAGGGGCGGCGACTGGTGAGTACGCCAAAAATTTTGACTAGCGGAGGCTAGAAG
GAGAGAGATGGGTGCGAGAGCGTCAGTATTAAGCGGGGGAGAATTAGATCGCGATGGGAAAAAATTCGGT
TAAGGCCAGGGGGAAAGAAAAAATATAAATTAAAACATATAGTATGGGCAAGCAGGGAGCTAGAACGATT
CGCAGTTAATCCTGGCCTGTTAGAAACATCAGAAGGCTGTAGACAAATACTGGGACAGCTACAACCATCC
CTTCAGACAGGATCAGAAGAACTTAGATCATTATATAATACAGTAGCAACCCTCTATTGTGTGCATCAAA
GGATAGAGATAAAAGACACCAAGGAAGCTTTAGACAAGATAGAGGAAGAGCAAAACAAAAGTAAGACCAC
CGCACAGCAAGCGGCCGCTGATCTTCAGACCTGGAGGAGGAGATATGAGGGACAATTGGAGAAGTGAATT
ATATAAATATAAAGTAGTAAAAATTGAACCATTAGGAGTAGCACCCACCAAGGCAAAGAGAAGAGTGGTG
CAGAGAGAAAAAAGAGCAGTGGGAATAGGAGCTTTGTTCCTTGGGTTCTTGGGAGCAGCAGGAAGCACTA
TGGGCGCAGCGTCAATGACGCTGACGGTACAGGCCAGACAATTATTGTCTGGTATAGTGCAGCAGCAGAA
CAATTTGCTGAGGGCTATTGAGGCGCAACAGCATCTGTTGCAACTCACAGTCTGGGGCATCAAGCAGCTC
CAGGCAAGAATCCTGGCTGTGGAAAGATACCTAAAGGATCAACAGCTCCTGGGGATTTGGGGTTGCTCTG
GAAAACTCATTTGCACCACTGCTGTGCCTTGGAATGCTAGTTGGAGTAATAAATCTCTGGAACAGATTTG
GAATCACACGACCTGGATGGAGTGGGACAGAGAAATTAACAATTACACAAGCTTAATACACTCCTTAATT
GAAGAATCGCAAAACCAGCAAGAAAAGAATGAACAAGAATTATTGGAATTAGATAAATGGGCAAGTTTGT
GGAATTGGTTTAACATAACAAATTGGCTGTGGTATATAAAATTATTCATAATGATAGTAGGAGGCTTGGT
AGGTTTAAGAATAGTTTTTGCTGTACTTTCTATAGTGAATAGAGTTAGGCAGGGATATTCACCATTATCG
TTTCAGACCCACCTCCCAACCCCGAGGGGACCCATGCATTGCATCTCAATTAGTCAGCAACCAGGTGTGG
AAAGTCCCCAGGCTCCCCAGCAGGCAGAAGTATGCAAAGCATGCGTCTCAATTAGTCAGCAACCATAGTC
CCGCCCCTAACTCCGCCCATCCCGCCCCTAACTCCGCCCAGTTCCGCCCATTCTCCGCCCCATGGCTGAC
TAATTTTTTTTATTTATGCAGAGGCCGAGGCCGCCTCGGCCTCTGAGCTATTCCAGAAGTAGTGAGGAGG
CTTTTTTGGAGGCCTAGGCTTTTGCAAAAAGCTTTCTAGAGGTACCACCGGAGCTTACCATGACCGAGTA
CAAGCCCACGGTGCGCCTCGCCACCCGCGACGACGTCCCCAGGGCCGTACGCACCCTCGCCGCCGCGTTC
GCCGACTACCCCGCCACGCGCCACACCGTCGATCCGGACCGCCACATCGAGCGGGTCACCGAGCTGCAAG
AACTCTTCCTCACGCGCGTCGGGCTCGACATCGGCAAGGTGTGGGTCGCGGACGACGGCGCCGCCGTGGC
GGTCTGGACCACGCCGGAGAGCGTCGAAGCGGGGGCGGTGTTCGCCGAGATCGGCCCGCGCATGGCCGAG
TTGAGCGGTTCCCGGCTGGCCGCGCAGCAACAGATGGAAGGCCTCCTGGCGCCGCACCGGCCCAAGGAGC
CCGCGTGGTTCCTGGCCACCGTCGGCGTCTCGCCCGACCACCAGGGCAAGGGTCTGGGCAGCGCCGTCGT
GCTCCCCGGAGTGGAGGCGGCCGAGCGCGCCGGGGTGCCCGCCTTCCTGGAGACCTCCGCGCCCCGCAAC
CTCCCCTTCTACGAGCGGCTCGGCTTCACCGTCACCGCCGACGTCGAGGTGCCCGAAGGACCGCGCACCT
GGTGCATGACCCGCAAGCCCGGTGCCAGTTAACGAATTCTAGATCTTGAGACAAATGGCAGTATTCATCC
ACAATTTTAAAAGAAAAGGGGGGATTGGGGGGTACAGTGCAGGGGAAAGAATAGTAGACATAATAGCAAC
AGACATACAAACTAAAGAATTACAAAAACAAATTACAAAAATTCAAAATTTTCGGGTTTATTACAGGGAC
AGCAGAGATCCACTTTGGCGCCGGCTCGAGGCCTGCAGGTGCAAAGATGGATAAAGTTTTAAACAGAGAG
GAATCTTTGCAGCTAATGGACCTTCTAGGTCTTGAAAGGAGTGGGAATTGGCTCCGGTGCCCGTCAGTGG
GCAGAGCGCACATCGCCCACAGTCCCCGAGAAGTTGGGGGGAGGGGTCGGCAATTGAACCGGTGCCTAGA
GAAGGTGGCGCGGGGTAAACTGGGAAAGTGATGTCGTGTACTGGCTCCGCCTTTTTCCCGAGGGTGGGGG
AGAACCGTATATAAGTGCAGTAGTCGCCGTGAACGTTCTTTTTCGCAACGGGTTTGCCGCCAGAACACAG
GTAAGTGCCGTGTGTGGTTCCCGCGGGCCTGGCCTCTTTACGGGTTATGGCCCTTGCGTGCCTTGAATTA
CTTCCACCTGGCTGCAGTACGTGATTCTTGATCCCGAGCTTCGGGTTGGAAGTGGGTGGGAGAGTTCGAG
GCCTTGCGCTTAAGGAGCCCCTTCGCCTCGTGCTTGAGTTGAGGCCTGGCCTGGGCGCTGGGGCCGCCGC
GTGCGAATCTGGTGGCACCTTCGCGCCTGTCTCGCTGCTTTCGATAAGTCTCTAGCCATTTAAAATTTTT
GATGACCTGCTGCGACGCTTTTTTTCTGGCAAGATAGTCTTGTAAATGCGGGCCAAGATCTGCACACTGG
TATTTCGGTTTTTGGGGCCGCGGGCGGCGACGGGGCCCGTGCGTCCCAGCGCACATGTTCGGCGAGGCGG
GGCCTGCGAGCGCGGCCACCGAGAATCGGACGGGGGTAGTCTCAAGCTGGCCGGCCTGCTCTGGTGCCTG
GCCTCGCGCCGCCGTGTATCGCCCCGCCCTGGGCGGCAAGGCTGGCCCGGTCGGCACCAGTTGCGTGAGC
GGAAAGATGGCCGCTTCCCGGCCCTGCTGCAGGGAGCTCAAAATGGAGGACGCGGCGCTCGGGAGAGCGG
GCGGGTGAGTCACCCACACAAAGGAAAAGGGCCTTTCCGTCCTCAGCCGTCGCTTCATGTGACTCCACGG
AGTACCGGGCGCCGTCCAGGCACCTCGATTAGTTCTCGAGCTTTTGGAGTACGTCGTCTTTAGGTTGGGG
GGAGGGGTTTTATGCGATGGAGTTTCCCCACACTGAGTGGGTGGAGACTGAAGTTAGGCCAGCTTGGCAC
TTGATGTAATTCTCCTTGGAATTTGCCCTTTTTGAGTTTGGATCTTGGTTCATTCTCAAGCCTCAGACAG
TGGTTCAAAGTTTTTTTCTTCCATTTCAGGTGTCGTGAGGCTAGCACCGCCACCATGAAGAAGAGGAGAA
AGGTTACTTCAAATCTTGAGAAGATCCATCTAGGCTATCATAAAGATTCTTCAGAAGGAAATGTTGCAGT
GGAGTGTGACCAAGTGACCTATACTCATTCTGCAGGAAGACCAACTCCTGAAGCTCTTCACTGTTACCAG
GAACTTCCTCCCTCTCCAGATCAGAGAAAGCTTTTAAGTTCTTTGCAGTATAATAAGAATTTGCTAAAAT
ATTTAAATGATGATAGGCAGAAGCAACCATCTTTTTGTGATTTACTTATCATAGTGGAAGGAAAAGAATT
TAGTGCACATAAAGTAGTCGTTGCTGTCGGCAGTAGTTATTTTCATGCGTGTTTGAGCAAAAATCCAAGC
ACTGATGTTGTCACCCTGGATCACGTAACACATTCAGTTTTTCAGCATTTGCTTGAATTTCTTTACACAT
CAGAATTTTTTGTGTACAAATATGAAATACCTCTTGTTTTAGAGGCTGCAAAATTTTTGGACATTATAGA
TGCAGTGAAGTTGTTAAATAACGAAAATGTTGCCCCTTTTCATTCAGAGCTAACTGAAAAGTCATCACCA
GAAGAAACACTAAATGAATTAACTGGAAGACTATCAAATAATCATCAGTGCAAATTCTGTAGTAGACATT
TTTGTTATAAAAAGTCTTTAGAGAATCATTTGGCTAAAACCCATAGGTCCCTTTTATTAGGGAAAAAACA
TGGGTTAAAAATGCTGGAGAGAAGTTTCTCCGCAAGAAGATCAAAAAGGAATCGGAAGTGCCCTGTTAAG
TTTGATGACACCAGCGATGATGAACAGGAAAGTGGTGATGGGTCAGACAATTTGAATCAAGAAAATTTTG
ATAAGGAAAAGTCAGATAGAAATGATTCTGAGGACCCTGGAAGTGAATATAATGCTGAAGAAGATGAGCT
AGAGGAGGAGATGTCAGATGAGTACTCTGACATTGAAGAACAAAGTGAAAAGGATCATAATGATGCAGAA
GAAGAACCTGAGGCTGGTGATTCTGTAGGAAATGTTCATGAGGGGTTAACTCCAGTGGTCATTCAGAACA
GCAACAAAAAAATATTGCAGTGTCCTAAATGTGATAAAACATTTGACCGAATAGGAAAATATGAGAGCCA
CACCCGTGTTCACACAGGTGAGAAGCCCTTTGAGTGTGATATTTGTCACCAGCGCTATTCAACAAAGTCT
AACCTAACTGTTCACAGAAAGAAGCACAGTAATGAAACAGAATTTCATAAGAAGGAGCACAAGTGCCCTT
ATTGTAATAAACTTCATGCAAGCAAGAAGACTTTAGCCAAGCATGTTAAGAGATTTCATCCTGAAAATGC
ACAAGAATTTATTTCCATTAAGAAGACTAAGAGTGAAAGTTGGAAATGTGATATTTGTAAGAAATCTTTT
ACTCGAAGACCACACTTGGAGGAACATATGATTCTACATTCTCAAGATAAACCTTTTAAGTGTACCTATT
GTGAAGAACATTTTAAATCACGGTTTGCTCGGTTAAAGCATCAAGAAAAGTTCCATCTGGGTCCTTTTCC
ATGTGATATATGTGGTCGCCAGTTTAACGACACTGGAAATTTGAAACGTCATATAGAATGTACTCATGGT
GGAAAGAGAAAATGGACTTGCTTTATCTGTGGAAAATCAGTACGAGAAAGAACTACTTTGAAAGAACATT
TGAGAATCCACAGTGGAGAAAAGCCTCACCTTTGTAGTATTTGTGGGCAAAGTTTTCGTCATGGAAGTTC
GTATAGACTTCACTTACGAGTACATCATGATGATAAAAGATATGAGTGCGATGAATGTGGAAAAACATTT
ATCCGTCATGATCACCTTACAAAGCACAAAAAAATACATTCAGGTGAAAAAGCTCATCAGTGTGAAGAAT
GTGGAAAATGTTTTGGTCGTAGGGATCATCTCACTGTTCATTACAAAAGCGTACACCTTGGAGAGAAAGT
GTGGCAAAAATATAAAGCAACATTTCATCAATGTGATGTTTGTAAGAAAATTTTTAAAGGCAAATCAAGT
CTGGAAATGCATTTTCGAACGCATTCAGGTGAAAAACCATACAAGTGTCAAATTTGCAATCAGTCTTTTA
GAATTAAGAAAACATTAACAAAACACCTGGTTATTCATTCTGATGCCCGACCTTTCAACTGTCAGCACTG
TAATGCAACATTTAAGCGGAAAGACAAGCTGAAATACCACATTGACCATGTTCATGAAATAAAATCTCCT
GATGATCCTCTCAGTACTTCTGAGGAAAAACTTGTATCCTTGCCAGTTGAGTACTCATCTGATGACAAAA
TCTTTCAAACAGAAACAAAACAATATATGGACCAGCCCAAAGTTTATCAGTCGGAAGCCAAGACGATGTT
ACAGAATGTATCTGCTGAAGTATGTGTTCCAGTAACTCTGGTTCCAGTTCAGATGCCTGACACTCCGAGT
GACCTAGTGCGTCATACTACCACACTCCCACCATCTTCTCATGAGATTCTGTCACCACAGCCACAGTCAA
CTGATTATCCACGAGCAGCGGATTTAGCTTTTCTGGAAAAATATACTCTTACTCCTCAACCTGCAAATAT
AGTTCACCCAGTTCGACCTGAACAAATGCTAGATCCTAGAGAACAATCTTATCTTGGAACATTACTGGGC
CTTGATAGCACTACTGGTGTTCAAAATATTTCTACGAATGAGCATCATTCATAGTAATGAACTAGTCCGT
AACTTGAAAGTATTTCGATTTCTTGGCTTTATATATCTTGTGGAAAGGACGACAACCGAGGATTTGCCCA
TTCCGCACGCGTTAAGTCGACAATCAACCTCTGGATTACAAAATTTGTGAAAGATTGACTGGTATTCTTA
ACTATGTTGCTCCTTTTACGCTATGTGGATACGCTGCTTTAATGCCTTTGTATCATGCTATTGCTTCCCG
TATGGCTTTCATTTTCTCCTCCTTGTATAAATCCTGGTTGCTGTCTCTTTATGAGGAGTTGTGGCCCGTT
GTCAGGCAACGTGGCGTGGTGTGCACTGTGTTTGCTGACGCAACCCCCACTGGTTGGGGCATTGCCACCA
CCTGTCAGCTCCTTTCCGGGACTTTCGCTTTCCCCCTCCCTATTGCCACGGCGGAACTCATCGCCGCCTG
CCTTGCCCGCTGCTGGACAGGGGCTCGGCTGTTGGGCACTGACAATTCCGTGGTGTTGTCGGGGAAATCA
TCGTCCTTTCCTTGGCTGCTCGCCTGTGTTGCCACCTGGATTCTGCGCGGGACGTCCTTCTGCTACGTCC
CTTCGGCCCTCAATCCAGCGGACCTTCCTTCCCGCGGCCTGCTGCCGGCTCTGCGGCCTCTTCCGCGTCT
TCGCCTTCGCCCTCAGACGAGTCGGATCTCCCTTTGGGCCGCCTCCCCGCGTCGACTTTAAGACCAATGA
CTTACAAGGCAGCTGTAGATCTTAGCCACTTTTTAAAAGAAAAGGGGGGACTGGAAGGGCTAATTCACTC
CCAACGAAGACAAGATCTGCTTTTTGCTTGTACTGGGTCTCTCTGGTTAGACCAGATCTGAGCCTGGGAG
CTCTCTGGCTAACTAGGGAACCCACTGCTTAAGCCTCAATAAAGCTTGCCTTGAGTGCTTCAAGTAGTGT
GTGCCCGTCTGTTGTGTGACTCTGGTAACTAGAGATCCCTCAGACCCTTTTAGTCAGTGTGGAAAATCTC
TAGCAGTACGTATAGTAGTTCATGTCATCTTATTATTCAGTATTTATAACTTGCAAAGAAATGAATATCA
GAGAGTGAGAGGAACTTGTTTATTGCAGCTTATAATGGTTACAAATAAAGCAATAGCATCACAAATTTCA
CAAATAAAGCATTTTTTTCACTGCATTCTAGTTGTGGTTTGTCCAAACTCATCAATGTATCTTATCATGT
CTGGCTCTAGCTATCCCGCCCCTAACTCCGCCCATCCCGCCCCTAACTCCGCCCAGTTCCGCCCATTCTC
CGCCCCATGGCTGACTAATTTTTTTTATTTATGCAGAGGCCGAGGCCGCCTCGGCCTCTGAGCTATTCCA
GAAGTAGTGAGGAGGCTTTTTTGGAGGCCTAGGGACGTACCCAATTCGCCCTATAGTGAGTCGTATTACG
CGCGCTCACTGGCCGTCGTTTTACAACGTCGTGACTGGGAAAACCCTGGCGTTACCCAACTTAATCGCCT
TGCAGCACATCCCCCTTTCGCCAGCTGGCGTAATAGCGAAGAGGCCCGCACCGATCGCCCTTCCCAACAG
TTGCGCAGCCTGAATGGCGAATGGG
[124 nt withheld, positions 8426-8549]
C
[91 nt withheld, positions 8551-8641]
A
[49 nt withheld, positions 8643-8691]
CCTTTGACGTTGGAGTCCACGTTCTTT
[37 nt withheld, positions 8719-8755]
ACCCTATCTCGGTCTATTCTTTTGATTTATAAGGGATTTTGCCGATTTCGGCCTATTGGTTAAAAAATGA
GCTGATTTAACAAAAATTTAACGCGAATTTTAACAAAATATTAACGCTTACAATTTAGGTGGCACTTTTC
GGGGAAATGTGCGCGGAACCCCTATTTGTTTATTTTTCTAAATACATTCAAATATGTATCCGCTCATGAG
ACAATAACCCTGATAAATGCTTCAATAATATTGAAAAAGGAAGAGTATGAGTATTCAACATTTCCGTGTC
GCCCTTATTCCCTTTTTTGCGGCATTTTGCCTTCCTGTTTTTGCTCACCCAGAAACGCTGGTGAAAGTAA
AAGATGCTGAAGATCAGTTGGGTGCACGAGTGGGTTACATCGAACTGGATCTCAACAGCGGTAAGATCCT
TGAGAGTTTTCGCCCCGAAGAACGTTTTCCAATGATGAGCACTTTTAAAGTTCTGCTATGTGGCGCGGTA
TTATCCCGTATTGACGCCGGGCAAGAGCAACTCGGTCGCCGCATACACTATTCTCAGAATGACTTGGTTG
AGTACTCACCAGTCACAGAAAAGCATCTTACGGATGGCATGACAGTAAGAGAATTATGCAGTGCTGCCAT
AACCATGAGTGATAACACTGCGGCCAACTTACTTCTGACAACGATCGGAGGACCGAAGGAGCTAACCGCT
TTTTTGCACAACATGGGGGATCATGTAACTCGCCTTGATCGTTGGGAACCGGAGCTGAATGAAGCCATAC
CAAACGACGAGCGTGACACCACGATGCCTGTAGCAATGGCAACAACGTTGCGCAAACTATTAACTGGCGA
ACTACTTACTCTAGCTTCCCGGCAACAATTAATAGACTGGATGGAGGCGGATAAAGTTGCAGGACCACTT
CTGCGCTCGGCCCTTCCGGCTGGCTGGTTTATTGCTGATAAATCTGGAGCCGGTGAGCGTGGGTCTCGCG
GTATCATTGCAGCACTGGGGCCAGATGGTAAGCCCTCCCGTATCGTAGTTATCTACACGACGGGGAGTCA
GGCAACTATGGATGAACGAAATAGACAGATCGCTGAGATAGGTGCCTCACTGATTAAGCATTGGTAACTG
TCAGACCAAGTTTACTCATATATACTTTAGATTGATTTAAAACTTCATTTTTAATTTAAAAGGATCTAGG
TGAAGATCCTTTTTGATAATCTCATGACCAAAATCCCTTAACGTGAGTTTTCGTTCCACTGAGCGTCAGA
CCCCGTAGAAAAGATCAAAGGATCTTCTTGAGATCCTTTTTTTCTGCGCGTAATCTGCTGCTTGCAAACA
AAAAAACCACCGCTACCAGCGGTGGTTTGTTTGCCGGATCAAGAGCTACCAACTCTTTTTCCGAAGGTAA
CTGGCTTCAGCAGAGCGCAGATACCAAATACTGTTCTTCTAGTGTAGCCGTAGTTAGGCCACCACTTCAA
GAACTCTGTAGCACCGCCTACATACCTCGCTCTGCTAATCCTGTTACCAGTGGCTGCTGCCAGTGGCGAT
AAGTCGTGTCTTACCGGGTTGGACTCAAGACGATAGTTACCGGATAAGGCGCAGCGGTCGGGCTGAACGG
GGGGTTCGTGCACACAGCCCAGCTTGGAGCGAACGACCTACACCGAACTGAGATACCTACAGCGTGAGCT
ATGAGAAAGCGCCACGCTTCCCGAAGGGAGAAAGGCGGACAGGTATCCGGTAAGCGGCAGGGTCGGAACA
GGAGAGCGCACGAGGGAGCTTCCAGGGGGAAACGCCTGGTATCTTTATAGTCCTGTCGGGTTTCGCCACC
TCTGACTTGAGCGTCGATTTTTGTGATGCTCGTCAGGGGGGCGGAGCCTATGGAAAAACGCCAGCAACGC
GGCCTTTTTACGGTTCCTGGCCTTTTGCTGGCCTTTTGCTCACATGTTCTTTCCTGCGTTATCCCCTGAT
TCTGTGGATAACCGTATTACCGCCTTTGAGTGAGCTGATACCGCTCGCCGCAGCCGAACGACCGAGCGCA
GCGAGTCAGTGAGCGAGGAAGCGGAAGAGCGCCCAATACGCAAACCGCCTCTCCCCGCGCGTTGGCCGAT
TCATTAATGCAGCTGGCACGACAGGTTTCCCGACTGGAAAGCGGGCAGTGAGCGCAACGCAATTAATGTG
AGTTAGCTCACTCATTAGGCACCCCAGGCTTTACACTTTATGCTTCCGGCTCGTATGTTGTGTGGAATTG
TGAGCGGATAACAATTTCACACAGGAAACAGCTATGACCATGATTACGCCAAGCGCGCAATTAACCCTCA
CTAAAGGGAACAAAAGCTGGAGCTGCAAGC
Features (pLannotate 1.2.2; 31 found; start..end, strand, type, name):
      5..231     +  promoter       RSV promoter: Rous sarcoma virus enhancer/promoter
    232..412     +  LTR            5' LTR (truncated): truncated 5' long terminal repeat (LTR) from HIV-1
    459..584     +  misc_feature   HIV-1 Ψ: packaging signal of human immunodeficiency virus type 1
    568..931     +  CDS            HIV-1 gag (fragment): gag protein from human immunodeficiency virus 1; gag
   1077..1310    +  misc_feature   RRE: The Rev response element (RRE) of HIV-1 allows for Rev-dependent mRNA export from the nucleus to the cytoplasm.
   1687..1713    +  CDS            Rev (fragment): human immunodeficiency virus 1 (HIV-1) Rev protein; rev; enhances nuclear export of unspliced and incompletely spliced viral mRNAs
   1720..1743    +  promoter       SV40 promoter (fragment): SV40 early promoter
   1744..1815    +  promoter       SV40 promoter (fragment): SV40 enhancer and early promoter
   1839..1974    +  rep_origin     SV40 ori: SV40 origin of replication
   2020..2616    +  CDS            PuroR (fragment): puromycin N-acetyltransferase; pac from Streptomyces; confers resistance to puromycin
   2665..2782    +  misc_feature   cPPT/CTS: central polypurine tract and central termination sequence of HIV-1
   2847..2913    +  CDS            small t antigen (fragment): SV40 (simian virus 40) small t antigen
   2920..4098    +  promoter       EF-1α promoter: strong constitutive promoter for human elongation factor EF-1α
   4115..6841    +  CDS            ZBTB41: ZBT41_HUMAN - Also known as FRBZ1. Experimental evidence at protein level: Swiss-Prot protein existence level 1. May be involved in transcriptional regulation. From Homo sapiens (Human).
   6857..6910    +  promoter       U6 promoter (fragment): RNA polymerase III promoter for human U6 snRNA
   6952..7540    +  misc_feature   WPRE: woodchuck hepatitis virus posttranscriptional regulatory element
   7591..7610    +  misc_feature   cPPT/CTS (fragment): central polypurine tract and central termination sequence of HIV-1
   7612..7845    +  LTR            3' LTR (ΔU3): self-inactivating 3' long terminal repeat (LTR) from HIV-1
   7923..8044    +  polyA_signal   SV40 poly(A) signal: SV40 polyadenylation signal
   8084..8219    +  rep_origin     SV40 ori: SV40 origin of replication
   8240..8258    -  promoter       T7 promoter: promoter for bacteriophage T7 RNA polymerase
   8266..8421    +  CDS            lacZα (fragment): LacZα fragment of β-galactosidase; lacZ fragment
   8426..8854    +  rep_origin     f1 ori (sequence partly withheld): f1 bacteriophage origin of replication; arrow indicates direction of (+) strand synthesis
   8907..9011    +  promoter       AmpR promoter: bla
   9012..9872    +  CDS            AmpR: β-lactamase; bla; confers resistance to ampicillin, carbenicillin, and related antibiotics
  10043..10631   +  rep_origin     ori: high-copy-number ColE1/pMB1/pBR322/pUC origin of replication
  10814..10906   +  CDS            lacI (fragment): lac repressor; lacI; The lac repressor binds to the lac operator to inhibit transcription in E. coli. This inhibition can be relieved by adding lactose or isopropyl-β-D-thiogalactopyranoside (IPTG).
  10919..10940   +  protein_bind   CAP binding site: CAP binding activates transcription in the presence of cAMP. E. coli catabolite activator protein
  10955..10985   +  promoter       lac promoter: promoter for the E. coli lac operon
  10989..11011   +  protein_bind   lac operator (fragment): The lac repressor binds to the lac operator to inhibit transcription in E. coli. This inhibition can be relieved by adding lactose or isopropyl-β-D-thiogalactopyranoside (IPTG). lac repressor encoded by lacI
  11054..11072   +  promoter       T3 promoter: promoter for bacteriophage T3 RNA polymerase
