[The description below was written by a language model from this plasmid's Addgene catalogue record and pLannotate feature annotations shown in this document.]
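Description:
TFORF1533 is a third-generation-style, self-inactivating lentiviral expression plasmid built on the pLX_TRC317 backbone and carrying the human transcription factor ZBTB41 (also known as FRBZ1 or ZNF924). It belongs to a barcoded transcription factor ORF collection in which each ORF is paired with a unique 24-bp barcode, so that the factor present in a given cell can be identified by sequencing in pooled overexpression screens. In bacteria the plasmid is maintained by a high-copy ColE1/pUC-type origin with ampicillin resistance (β-lactamase). An f1 origin and remnants of a lac/T7/T3 cloning region are also present in the backbone. The depositor warns that the plasmid may recombine, as is common for vectors with repeated LTRs.

The viral portion begins with an RSV promoter fused to a truncated HIV-1 5' LTR, which makes genomic RNA production Tat-independent. It is followed by the Ψ packaging signal, a gag fragment and the RRE for Rev-dependent nuclear export. An SV40 early promoter/origin drives puromycin N-acetyltransferase for selecting transduced mammalian cells. A cPPT/CTS element then precedes the EF-1α promoter, which constitutively expresses the ZBTB41 ORF. Downstream, a WPRE enhances transcript stability and expression, and the ΔU3 3' LTR inactivates LTR promoter activity after integration. An SV40 poly(A) signal lies beyond the LTR. The barcode is not annotated in the feature table. A short U6 promoter fragment sits in the unannotated stretch between the ORF and the WPRE, but the record does not state its role. The construct is used to make lentivirus for stable ZBTB41 overexpression, for example in directed differentiation screens.
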