Addgene plasmid #143822: TFORF1533
Purpose: Lentiviral vector for overexpressing transcription factor ORFs with unique 24-bp barcodes. Barcodes facilitate identification of transcription factors in pooled screens.
Depositing lab: Feng Zhang. Depositing organization: Broad Institute. Publication: A transcription factor atlas of directed differentiation. Joung J, Ma S, Tay T, Geiger-Schuller KR, Kirchgatterer PC, Verdine VK, Guo B, Arias-Garcia MA, Allen WE, Singh A, Kuksenko O, Abudayyeh OO, Gootenberg JS, Fu Z, Macrae RK, Buenrostro JD, Regev A, Zhang F. Cell. 2023 Jan 5;186(1):209-229.e26. doi: 10.1016/j.cell.2022.11.026. PubMed 36608654.
Backbone
  Vector backbone: pLX_TRC317
  Backbone manufacturer: Broad Institute Genetic Perturbation Platform
  Backbone size w/o insert (bp): 8264
  Vector type: Mammalian Expression, Lentiviral
  Selectable markers: Puromycin
Growth in bacteria
  Bacterial resistance: Ampicillin, 100 μg/mL
  Growth temperature: 30°C
  Growth strain: NEB Stable
  Copy number: High Copy
Gene/Insert
  Gene/Insert name: ZBTB41
  Species: H. sapiens (human)
  Insert size (bp): 2831
  Entrez Gene: ZBTB41 (a.k.a. FRBZ1, ZNF924, FLJ36199, RP11-469L3.1, DKFZp686C06120)
  Promoter: EF1a
  Cloning method: Unknown
  Sequencing primers: 5′ GGGTGGAGACTGAAGTTAGGCCAG; 3′ CACATAGCGTAAAAGGAGCAACATAG
Terms and licenses: Academic/Nonprofit Terms; Industry Terms: Not Available to Industry
Depositor comments: NM_194314,ENST00000367405 . The transcription factor ORF portion of this plasmid was synthesized by Genewiz. Please test multiple small colonies in case of plasmid recombination. To make this collection available in a timely manner, a portion of this collection was not fully sequenced by Addgene. If an Addgene verified full plasmid sequence is not available, please contact us prior to placing an order to request the full sequence.
How to cite: TFORF1533 was a gift from Feng Zhang (Addgene plasmid # 143822 ; http://n2t.net/addgene:143822 ; RRID:Addgene_143822)
