>Addgene plasmid #143822 | TFORF1533 | depositor partial sequence | sequence record 283593 | Insert
ACCGCCACCATGAAGAAGAGGAGAAAGGTTACTTCAAATCTTGAGAAGATCCATCTAGGCTATCATAAAG
ATTCTTCAGAAGGAAATGTTGCAGTGGAGTGTGACCAAGTGACCTATACTCATTCTGCAGGAAGACCAAC
TCCTGAAGCTCTTCACTGTTACCAGGAACTTCCTCCCTCTCCAGATCAGAGAAAGCTTTTAAGTTCTTTG
CAGTATAATAAGAATTTGCTAAAATATTTAAATGATGATAGGCAGAAGCAACCATCTTTTTGTGATTTAC
TTATCATAGTGGAAGGAAAAGAATTTAGTGCACATAAAGTAGTCGTTGCTGTCGGCAGTAGTTATTTTCA
TGCGTGTTTGAGCAAAAATCCAAGCACTGATGTTGTCACCCTGGATCACGTAACACATTCAGTTTTTCAG
CATTTGCTTGAATTTCTTTACACATCAGAATTTTTTGTGTACAAATATGAAATACCTCTTGTTTTAGAGG
CTGCAAAATTTTTGGACATTATAGATGCAGTGAAGTTGTTAAATAACGAAAATGTTGCCCCTTTTCATTC
AGAGCTAACTGAAAAGTCATCACCAGAAGAAACACTAAATGAATTAACTGGAAGACTATCAAATAATCAT
CAGTGCAAATTCTGTAGTAGACATTTTTGTTATAAAAAGTCTTTAGAGAATCATTTGGCTAAAACCCATA
GGTCCCTTTTATTAGGGAAAAAACATGGGTTAAAAATGCTGGAGAGAAGTTTCTCCGCAAGAAGATCAAA
AAGGAATCGGAAGTGCCCTGTTAAGTTTGATGACACCAGCGATGATGAACAGGAAAGTGGTGATGGGTCA
GACAATTTGAATCAAGAAAATTTTGATAAGGAAAAGTCAGATAGAAATGATTCTGAGGACCCTGGAAGTG
AATATAATGCTGAAGAAGATGAGCTAGAGGAGGAGATGTCAGATGAGTACTCTGACATTGAAGAACAAAG
TGAAAAGGATCATAATGATGCAGAAGAAGAACCTGAGGCTGGTGATTCTGTAGGAAATGTTCATGAGGGG
TTAACTCCAGTGGTCATTCAGAACAGCAACAAAAAAATATTGCAGTGTCCTAAATGTGATAAAACATTTG
ACCGAATAGGAAAATATGAGAGCCACACCCGTGTTCACACAGGTGAGAAGCCCTTTGAGTGTGATATTTG
TCACCAGCGCTATTCAACAAAGTCTAACCTAACTGTTCACAGAAAGAAGCACAGTAATGAAACAGAATTT
CATAAGAAGGAGCACAAGTGCCCTTATTGTAATAAACTTCATGCAAGCAAGAAGACTTTAGCCAAGCATG
TTAAGAGATTTCATCCTGAAAATGCACAAGAATTTATTTCCATTAAGAAGACTAAGAGTGAAAGTTGGAA
ATGTGATATTTGTAAGAAATCTTTTACTCGAAGACCACACTTGGAGGAACATATGATTCTACATTCTCAA
GATAAACCTTTTAAGTGTACCTATTGTGAAGAACATTTTAAATCACGGTTTGCTCGGTTAAAGCATCAAG
AAAAGTTCCATCTGGGTCCTTTTCCATGTGATATATGTGGTCGCCAGTTTAACGACACTGGAAATTTGAA
ACGTCATATAGAATGTACTCATGGTGGAAAGAGAAAATGGACTTGCTTTATCTGTGGAAAATCAGTACGA
GAAAGAACTACTTTGAAAGAACATTTGAGAATCCACAGTGGAGAAAAGCCTCACCTTTGTAGTATTTGTG
GGCAAAGTTTTCGTCATGGAAGTTCGTATAGACTTCACTTACGAGTACATCATGATGATAAAAGATATGA
GTGCGATGAATGTGGAAAAACATTTATCCGTCATGATCACCTTACAAAGCACAAAAAAATACATTCAGGT
GAAAAAGCTCATCAGTGTGAAGAATGTGGAAAATGTTTTGGTCGTAGGGATCATCTCACTGTTCATTACA
AAAGCGTACACCTTGGAGAGAAAGTGTGGCAAAAATATAAAGCAACATTTCATCAATGTGATGTTTGTAA
GAAAATTTTTAAAGGCAAATCAAGTCTGGAAATGCATTTTCGAACGCATTCAGGTGAAAAACCATACAAG
TGTCAAATTTGCAATCAGTCTTTTAGAATTAAGAAAACATTAACAAAACACCTGGTTATTCATTCTGATG
CCCGACCTTTCAACTGTCAGCACTGTAATGCAACATTTAAGCGGAAAGACAAGCTGAAATACCACATTGA
CCATGTTCATGAAATAAAATCTCCTGATGATCCTCTCAGTACTTCTGAGGAAAAACTTGTATCCTTGCCA
GTTGAGTACTCATCTGATGACAAAATCTTTCAAACAGAAACAAAACAATATATGGACCAGCCCAAAGTTT
ATCAGTCGGAAGCCAAGACGATGTTACAGAATGTATCTGCTGAAGTATGTGTTCCAGTAACTCTGGTTCC
AGTTCAGATGCCTGACACTCCGAGTGACCTAGTGCGTCATACTACCACACTCCCACCATCTTCTCATGAG
ATTCTGTCACCACAGCCACAGTCAACTGATTATCCACGAGCAGCGGATTTAGCTTTTCTGGAAAAATATA
CTCTTACTCCTCAACCTGCAAATATAGTTCACCCAGTTCGACCTGAACAAATGCTAGATCCTAGAGAACA
ATCTTATCTTGGAACATTACTGGGCCTTGATAGCACTACTGGTGTTCAAAATATTTCTACGAATGAGCAT
CATTCATAGTAATGAACTAGTCCGTAACTTGAAAGTATTTCGATTTCTTGGCTTTATATATCTTGTGGAA
AGGACGACAACCGAGGATTTGCCCATTCCGC
