>Addgene plasmid #143822 | TFORF1533 | depositor partial sequence | sequence record 283594 | Barcode
CAACCGAGGATTTGCCCATTCCGC
